>Addgene plasmid #174618 | pETSXM2-pLacI-mtrCAB | addgene full sequence | sequence record 345220 | Addgene NGS Result
TCTTTATAGTCCTGTCGGGTTTCGCCACTTCTGACTTGAGCGTCGATTTTTGTGATGCTCGTCAGGGGGG
CGGAGCCTATGGAAAAACGCCAGCAACGCGGCCTTTTTACGGTTCCTGGCCTTTTGCTGGCCTTTTGCTC
ACATGTTCTTTCCTGCGTTATCCCCTGATTCTGTGGATAACCGTATTACCGCCTTTGAGTGAGCTGATAC
CGCTCGCACTAGTCATCAAGAGATGCGGTGTTGCGTGTGTTGCATTCTCGAGTGCCACCTGACGTCTAAG
AAACCATTATTATCATGACATTAACCTATAAAAATAGGCGTATCACGAGGCAGAATTTCAGATAAAAAAA
ATCCTTAGCTTTCGCTAAGGATGATTTCTGGAATTCGCGGCCGCTTCTAGAGCAATACGCAAACCGCCTC
TCCCCGCGCGTTGGCCGATTCATTAATGCAGCTGGCACGACAGGTTTCCCGACTGGAAAGCGGGCAGTGA
GCGCAACGCAATTAATGTGAGTTAGCTCACTCATTAGGCACCCCAGGCTTTACACTTTATGCTTCCGGCT
CGTATGTTGTGTGGAATTGTGAGCGGATAACAATTTCACACATACTAGAGAAAGAGGAGAAAGAGCTCAT
GATGAACGCAAAAAAATCAAAAATCGCACTGCTGCTCGCAGCAAGTGCCATCTCCATGGCCTTAACTGGT
TGTGGTGGTAGCGATGGTACCGATGGTAACCCTGGTGAGCCAGGTGGAGAACCCGCTGGTACTATCCATA
AGGTAAACCTCGATATCACGAAAGTGAGCTATGAAACGGTTCGCCTGTGGTCACTGTTTTCGCTACCAAC
GAAGCCGATATGCCAATTGTGGGTCTCGCAAATTTAGAAATCAAAAAAGCACTGCAATTAATACCGGAAG
GGGCGACAGGCCCTGGTAATAGTGCTAACTGGCAAGGATTAGGCTCTTCAAAGAGCTATGTCGATAATAA
AAACGGTAGCTATACCTTTAAATTCGACGCCTTCGATAGCAATAAAGTTTTTAATGCCCAATTAACGCAA
CGGTTTAACGTTGTTTCTGCTGCGGGTAAGTTAGCAGACGGAACGACCGTCCCCGTTGCCGAAATGGTTG
AAGATTTCGACGGCCAAGGCAATGCTCCGCAATACACCAAAAATATCGTTAGCCACGAAGTATGTGCTTC
TTGCCACGTTGAAGGTGAAAAGATTTATCACCAAGCAACTGAAGTCGAAACCTGTATATCTTGCCACACA
CAAGAGTTTGCTGATGGTCGCGGTAAACCCCATGTCGCCTTTAGTCACTTAATTCACAATGTGCATAATG
CCAACAAAGCTTGGGGCAAAAACAATAAAGTCCCTGAAGTTGCGCAAAAAATTGTCCAAGATAATTGCCA
AGTGTGTCACATTGAATCCGACATGCTTACCGAGGCAAAAAACTGGTCACGAGTTCCAACAATGGAAGTC
TGTTCTAGCTGTCACGTAGACATCGATTTTGCTGCGGGTAAAGGCCACTCACAACAGCTCGATAACTCAA
ACTGTATCGCCTGTCATAAGAGTGATTGGACAGCCGAGTTACATACAGCTAAAACCGCTGACAAAAAAGC
CGTTATCGCTCAATTAGGTATGTCTGCAACGTTAGCTGCTCAAGCTGATAATACTGCGGTATTAACCGTG
TCTATCTTAGATAAAGACGGCAATGCCATTGATGCGGCGAGCATACAAAATAAGATCAAACGTTTAGAAA
CTATCACTAACGTTGGTCCTAACTTCCCCATCATGGGCTATAACCCAAGCCCAGTAACACAATATAAGAA
AGTGACTAAAGACTTAGTCAAGGATGGCGCACTGCAAGCAGATGTCAGCGTAGTTGACGGTAAACTGGTG
TTCACCACACCTGCCCTGCCATTTGGCACGGGCGATACTGATACCGCCTTTAGCTTCATCGGTCTAGAAA
TGTGCAATACCGGCACAGATCTAACAGCTTGTACCGCTAATAGCACAACCACCAGTATGAAAGCCGAGTT
AGCCTTTGGCACTAAGTCTGGCAAAGCACCAAGCATGCGCCATGTTAACTCGGTTGAGTTTGCGACATGC
CAAAACTGTCACGGCGACACCTTTGAAATCCACAAAGGCCACCATGCAGGCTTTGTAATGTCTGAACAAG
TTTCACATGCCAAAGATGCAAGCGGTAAGCCTATCGTCGGCGTTGATGCTTGTGTGGCATGCCATACACC
AGACGGTACCTATAGCCCGACTAAACTCGGTGCATTAGAGATGAAACTACACGTGGTGCATGGTGAGCAA
GGTATCATTAAAGAATGTACCCAATGTCATAACGACTTCAATTTGGATGCATTTAAACTGAAAGGTGCAC
TAGCGACAACAAAAGGCTATACCACCCCAATCACAGCCACTTGTACCTCATGTCATACCATTGGTACAGA
TAAAATGACCAAACATTCTGTCGACACCCTTGTAAGCTACGGTGCTGTTATTGATGGTGATTATACTCAA
GCCAACCAAGCGGCACAGTCAGAAACCTGTTTCTACTGCCATACCCCAACAGTTGCAGATCACACTCAAG
TGAAAATGTAATTTGCCCAAGCAGGGGGAGTTCGCTCCCCCTTTCTTGAATTTTGTTGGGACAAATTGGG
AAGCCTATTATGAAGAACAGTCACAAAATGAAAAATCTACTGCCGGCATTTGTCATCACAATGGCAATGT
CAGCAGTTATGTCTTTATGCATCACACCAAACGCTTACGCGTCGAAGTGGGATGAAAAAATGACCCCTGA
GCAAGTCGAAGCGACCTTGGATAAGAAGTTTGCCGAAGGCAACTACTCCCCTAAAGGTGCAGACTCTTGC
ATCATGTGCCATAAAAAATCTGAAAAAGTGATGGACCTTTTCAAAGGTGTCCACGGCGCGATTGATTCGT
CAAAAAGCCCCATGGCTGGCCTGCAATGTGAGGCGTGCCACGGCCCAATGGGTCAGCACAACAAAGGCGG
CAACGAGCCGATGATCACTTTTGGTAAGCAATCAACCTTAAGTGCCGATAAGCAAAACAGCGTATGTATG
AGCTGTCACCAAGACGATAAACGTATGTCTTGGAATGGCGGTCACCATGACAACGCCGATGTTGCTTGTG
CTTCTTGTCACCAAGTACACGTAGCTAAAGATCCTGTGTTATCTAAAAACACTGAGATGGAAGTCTGTAC
TAGCTGCCACACTAAGCAAAAAGCGGATATGAATAAACGCTCAAGTCATCCACTCAAATGGGCCCAAATG
ACCTGTAGCGACTGCCACAATCCCCATGGGAGCATGACAGATTCCGATCTTAACAAGCCTAGTGTTAATG
ATACCTGTTATTCCTGTCATGCCGAGAAACGCGGCCCAAAACTTTGGGAGCATGCACCCGTCACTGAGAA
TTGTGTCACTTGCCACAATCCTCACGGTAGTGTGAATGATGCCATGCTGAAAACCCGCGCGCCGCAGCTG
TGTCAGCAATGTCATGCTAGCGATGGCCACGCCAGCAATGCTTACTTAGGTAACACTGGTTTAGGTTCTA
ATGTCGGTGACAATGCCTTTACGGGTGGAAGAAGCTGCTTAAATTGCCATAGTCAGGTCCATGGTTCTAA
CCATCCATCTGGCAAGCTATTACAGCGCTAAGGAGACGAGAAAATGAAATTTAAACTCAATTTGATCACT
CTAGCGTTATTAGCCAACACTGGCTTTGCCGTAGCCGCTGATGGTTATGGTCTTGCTAATGCCAATACTG
ATAAAGTGAAATTATCCGCATGGAGCTGCAAAGGTTGCGTGGTTGAAACAGGCACATCTGGCACTGTGGG
TGTCGGTGTCGGTTATAACAGCGAAGAGGATATTCGCTCAGCCAATGCCTTTGGAACATCCAATGAAGTC
GCGGGCAAATTTGATGCCGATTTAAGCTTTAAAGGTGAAAAAGGTTACCGTGCCAGTGTTGAAGCTTATC
AACTCGGTATGGATGGCGGTCGTTTAGATGTGAATGCGGGCAAACAAGGCCAGTACAACGTCAATGTAAA
CTATCGTCAAATTGCAACCTACGACAGCAATAGCGCCCTATCGCCCTACGCGGGTATTGGTGGCAATAAC
CTGACGTTACCCGATAACTGGGTAACTGCTGGTTCAAGCAGCCAAATGCCATTGTTGATGGATAGCCTCA
ATGCCCTTGAATTATCACTTAAACGTGAACGCACGGGATTGGGATTTGAATATCAAGGCGAATCCCTGTG
GAGCACCTATGTTAACTACATGCGTGAAGAAAAAACTGGCTTAAAACAAGCCTCTGGTAGCTTCTTCAAC
CAATCGATGATGTTAGCAGAGCCAGTGGATTACACTACTGACACCATTGAAGCGGGTGTCAAACTCAAGG
GTGATCGTTGGTTCACAGCGCTCAGTTACAATGGGTCTATATTCAAAAACGAATACAACCAATTGGACTT
TGATAGTGCATTCAATCCTACCTTTGGTGCCCAAACCCAAGGTACGTTGGCGCTTGATCCCGATAATCAG
GCACACACAGTGTCATTGATGGGACAGTACAACGATGGCAGTAACGCCCTATCGGGTCGTATTCTTACTG
GACAAATGAGCCAAGATCAGGCGTTAGTAACGGATAACTATCGTTATTCCAGCCAGCTAACAAGTGATGC
GGTTGATGCAAAAGTCGATCTATTGGGCATGAACCTTAAAGTCGTCAGCAAAGTCAGCAAAGATCTTCGC
TTGACAGGTAGTTACGATTATTACGACCGTGACAATAATACCCAAGTTGAAGAATGGACCCAGATCAGCA
TCAACAATGTCAACGGTAAGGTGGCTTATAACACGCCTTATGATAATCGTACGCAACGCTTTAAAGTCGC
GGCAGATTATCGTATTACCCGCGATATTAAACTTGATGGTGGTTATGACTTCAAACGTGACCAACGTGAT
TATCAAGACCGTGAAACCACGGATGAAAATACCGTTTGGGCTCGTTTACGCGTCAATAGCTTCGATATGT
GGGACATGTGGGTAAAAGGCAGTTACGGAAAACGTGACGGCTCACAATACCAAGCATCTGAATGGACTTC
TTCTGAAACCAACAGCCTGTTACGTAAGTACAATCTGGCTGACCGTGACAGAACCCAAGTCGAAGCGCGC
ATCACCCATTCGCCGCTTGAAAGCCTGACCATCGATGTTGGTGCCCGTTACGCGTTGGATGATTATACCG
ATACTGTGATTGGCTTAACTGAGTCAAAAGACACCAGTTATGATGCCAATATCAGCTATATGATCACCGC
TGACTTACTGGCAACCGCCTTCTACAACTATCAAACCATTGAGTCTGAACAAGCAGGTAGTAGCAATTAC
AGCACTCCAACCTGGACTGGCTTTATTGAAGACAAGGTCGATGTAGTTGGCGCAGGTATTAGCTACAACA
ATCTGCTAGAGAACAAGTTACGCCTCGGACTGGACTACACCTATTCCAACTCCGACAGTAACACTCAAGT
CAGACAAGGTATCACTGGCGACTATGGCGATTATTTTGCCAAAGTACATAACATTAACTTATATGCTCAA
TATCAAGCCACCGAAAAACTCGCGCTGCGCTTCGATTACAAAGTTGAGAACTATAAGGACAATGACGCCG
CAAATGATATCGCCGTTGATGGCATTTGGAACGTCGTAGGTTTTGGTACTAACAACCATGACTACACCGC
ACAAATGCTAATGCTGAGTATGAGCTACAAGCTCTAACATATGTACTAGAGCCAGGCATCAAATAAAACG
AAAGGCTCAGTCGAAAGACTGGGCCTTTCGTTTTATCTGTTGTTTGTCGGTGAACGCTCTCTACTAGAGT
CACACTGGCTCACCTTCGGGTGGGCCTTTCTGCGTTTATATACTAGTAGCGGCCGCTGCAGCCATGGGTC
GACTGATTATACGTCTAATTTTAGCTGTGCGCTCTGCTTGAACTCAAATGACAATGCAGCCACTGTTCGC
CCTTTCTTAATGGTCTCGTAATTTATGGTGAGGTCTGAACGCTGATTTAGTTCATCTACGGCCGGCTTGA
TAACCCATTTATTTAAGTCTCTAAATTGTGGGTATTTGTCGGAGATACCTAATGCTGAGCGGAAGTCATC
CACATAGATAACTCTTTCTCCAGTAGCGTTAAATTTCATCAAAAGTTCGTATAAACGAATAGAATGAGCT
GACTGTAGATTCGCAATATGTCGCAGCTTATAAGTTGTAAACCTGCTCTGTAAACTACTGATGTACTTCA
AAACTTCATCAGTCCAAGTGATTGTTATTGCTCCTTGTCCTTTGAGTTTTTTCACTCCTTTTTGAATCCA
CCTAAGCTTTACCTCTTCTTGCTCATCTCTTAGGAGTATTACGGCATCGAAAAGGGTATCAGACGCCTTG
TATAGCTCTCTATGAGCATTTTTGATGTCTATCCCCATAAGTTCTGAGAATTCAAGGGCTGTTAGGGTCA
TTTCCTTTGGTGCATTACCTCTAGAATCTACTTTCCCGAGGCAAGCTAAGACCAGTTTTTGAGCTTGTAC
ATTTAGTTTGTAACTAGCATCTATCAAGCTATTTGATTTAGTTACAGATAGGTTGTTCATTTTACGTCAC
TATTGTGGAGTTTATTTTTGGGGATTCCACAATAACCAATTGTGGAATTGCTATCAACGTTCTCCACAAT
TAACTGTGAATATCACCGTAAATCTCTCCACCTTTAGGGATTGTTTTACCGTAAATCTCTCCACCTTTAG
GGGCTGTTTTACCGTAAATCTCTCCACATTAAACCGCTGTAGCCCTTTAGCACCAAGGGCTACAGCGGCG
CTAAAAACAAGAAAGATCTTAAAAAACAAGAAAGATCTATTAAAAAGGGTTTCGCCTGTGGATAAACAAG
TAAATTTGAGCATCTGGCGGCTGCGCCGCGACCAAGGGCTTCGCCCTAGTTCGCCTAAAGGCTCGGATCC
CTTGGGGCCTCTAAACGGGTCTTGAGGGGTTTTTTGCTGAAAGGAGGAACTATATCCGGATTGGCGAATG
GG
[124 nt withheld, positions 7073-7196]
C
[91 nt withheld, positions 7198-7288]
A
[49 nt withheld, positions 7290-7338]
CCTTTGACGTTGGAGTCCACGTTCTTT
[37 nt withheld, positions 7366-7402]
ACCCTATCTCGGTCTATTCTTTTGATTTATAAGGGATTTTGCCGATTTCGGCCTATTGGTTAAAAAATGA
GCTGATTTAACAAAAATTTAACGCGAATTTTAACAAAATATTAACGCTTACAATTTAGGTGGCACTTTTC
GGGGAAATGTGCGCGGAACCCCTATTTGTTTATTTTTCTAAATACATTCAAATATGTATCCGCTCATGAA
TTAATTCTTAGAAAAACTCATCGAGCATCAAATGAAACTGCAATTTATTCATATCAGGATTATCAATACC
ATATTTTTGAAAAAGCCGTTTCTGTAATGAAGGAGAAAACTCACCGAGGCAGTTCCATAGGATGGCAAGA
TCCTGGTATCGGTCTGCGATTCCGACTCGTCCAACATCAATACAACCTATTAATTTCCCCTCGTCAAAAA
TAAGGTTATCAAGTGAGAAATCACCATGAGTGACGACTGAATCCGGTGAGAATGGCAAAAGTTTATGCAT
TTCTTTCCAGACTTGTTCAACAGGCCAGCCATTACGCTCGTCATCAAAATCACTCGCATCAACCAAACCG
TTATTCATTCGTGATTGCGCCTGAGCGAGACGAAATACGCGATCGCTGTTAAAAGGACAATTACAAACAG
GAATCGAGTGCAACCGGCGCAGGAACACTGCCAGCGCATCAACAATATTTTCACCTGAATCAGGATACTC
TTCTAATACCTGGAATGCTGTTTTCCCGGGGATCGCAGTGGTGAGTAACCATGCATCATCAGGAGTACGG
ATAAAATGCTTGATGGTCGGAAGAGGCATAAATTCCGTCAGCCAGTTTAGTCTGACCATCTCATCTGTAA
CATCATTGGCAACGCTACCTTTGCCATGTTTCAGAAACAACTCTGGCGCATCGGGCTTCCCATACAATCG
ATAGATTGTCGCACCTGATTGCCCGACATTATCGCGAGCCCATTTATACCCATATAAATCAGCATCCATG
TTGGAATTTAATCGCGGCCTAGAGCAAGACGTTTCCCGTTGAATATGGCTCATAACACCCCTTGTATTAC
TGTTTATGTAAGCAGACAGTTTTATTGTTCATGACCAAAATCCCTTAACGTGAGTTTTCGTTCCACTGAG
CGTCAGACCCCGTAGAAAAGATCAAAGGATCTTCTTGAGATCCTTTTTTTCTGCGCGTAATCTGCTGCTT
GCAAACAAAAAAACCACCGCTACCAGCGGTGGTTAGTTTGCCGGATCAAGAGCTACCAACTCTTTTTCCG
AAGGTAACTGGCTTCAGCAGAGCGCAGATACCAAATACTGTCCTTCTAGTGTAGCCGTAGTTAGGCCACC
ACTTCAAGAACTCTGTAGCACCGCCTACATACCTCGCTCTGCTAATCCTGTTACCAGTGGCTGCTGCCAG
TGGCGATAAGTCGTGTCTTACCGGGTTGGACTCAAGACGATAGTTACCGGATAAGGCGCAGCGGTCGGGC
TGAACGGGGGGTTCGTGCACACAGCCCAGCTTGGAGCGAACGACCTACACCGAACTGAGATACCTACAGC
GTGAGCTATGAGAAAGCGCCACGCTTCCCGAAGGGAGAAAGGCGGACAGGTATCCGGTAAGCGGCAGGGT
CGGAACAGGAGAGCGCACGAGGGAGCTTCCAGGGGGAAACGCCTGGTA
Features (pLannotate 1.2.2; 18 found; start..end, strand, type, name):
    335..378     -  terminator     bacterial terminator: putative bacterial transcription terminator
    381..402     +  misc_feature   BioBrick prefix: BioBrick prefix for parts that do not start with "ATG"
    403..490     +  CDS            lacI (fragment): lac repressor; lacI; The lac repressor binds to the lac operator to inhibit transcription in E. coli. This inhibition can be relieved by adding lactose or isopropyl-β-D-thiogalactopyranoside (IPTG).
    503..524     +  protein_bind   CAP binding site: CAP binding activates transcription in the presence of cAMP. E. coli catabolite activator protein
    539..569     +  promoter       lac promoter: promoter for the E. coli lac operon
    577..593     +  protein_bind   lac operator: The lac repressor binds to the lac operator to inhibit transcription in E. coli. This inhibition can be relieved by adding lactose or isopropyl-β-D-thiogalactopyranoside (IPTG). lac repressor encoded by lacI
    629..793     +  CDS            mtrC (fragment): MTRC_SHEB8 - Experimental evidence at protein level: Swiss-Prot protein existence level 1. From Shewanella baltica (strain OS185).
    805..2598    +  CDS            mtrC (fragment): MTRC_SHEB8 - Experimental evidence at protein level: Swiss-Prot protein existence level 1. From Shewanella baltica (strain OS185).
   2670..3668    +  CDS            mtrA: MTRA_SHEB8 - Experimental evidence at protein level: Swiss-Prot protein existence level 1. From Shewanella baltica (strain OS185).
   3684..5774    +  CDS            mtrB: MTRB_SHEB8 - Experimental evidence at protein level: Swiss-Prot protein existence level 1. From Shewanella baltica (strain OS185).
   5800..5871    +  terminator     rrnB T1 terminator: transcription terminator T1 from the E. coli rrnB gene
   5887..5914    +  terminator     T7Te terminator: phage T7 early transcription terminator
   5921..5941    +  misc_feature   BioBrick suffix: universal suffix for all parts
   6999..7036    +  terminator     T7 terminator (fragment): transcription terminator for bacteriophage T7 RNA polymerase
   7073..7501    +  rep_origin     f1 ori (sequence partly withheld): f1 bacteriophage origin of replication; arrow indicates direction of (+) strand synthesis
   7554..7611    +  promoter       AmpR promoter (fragment): bla
   7620..8435    -  CDS            KanR: aminoglycoside phosphotransferase; aph(3')-Ia; confers resistance to kanamycin in bacteria or G418 (Geneticin®) in eukaryotes
   8557..85      +  rep_origin     ori (across the origin): high-copy-number ColE1/pMB1/pBR322/pUC origin of replication
