[The description below was written by a language model from this plasmid's Addgene catalogue record and pLannotate feature annotations shown in this document.]
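Description:
pETSXM2-pLacI-mtrCAB is a 9,060 bp bacterial expression and synthetic-biology plasmid built on a modified pET-28a backbone, intended to express the mtrCAB gene cluster of Shewanella oneidensis MR-1. It is propagated in E. coli through a high-copy ColE1/pUC-type origin and selected with kanamycin via an aph(3')-Ia (KanR) cassette; an f1 phage origin and a remnant of the T7 terminator survive from the parent vector. The catalogue entry states that a RepB replication origin was added so the plasmid can be maintained in Shewanella species. That element is not called in the feature table, although an unannotated stretch of about 1 kb between the BioBrick suffix and the T7 terminator fragment could accommodate it.

The payload sits between BioBrick prefix and suffix sequences. The record names the promoter pLacI and describes it as constitutive. The annotation at that position shows a short lacI fragment followed by a CAP binding site, lac promoter and lac operator, with no full-length lacI repressor gene detected on the plasmid. Downstream lie mtrC, mtrA and mtrB in the same orientation as a single operon-like unit, closed by the rrnB T1 and T7Te terminators. These genes encode an outer-membrane decaheme cytochrome, a periplasmic decaheme cytochrome and an outer-membrane porin-like protein, which together form the conduit for extracellular electron transfer. The automated annotation matched them to Shewanella baltica homologues and split mtrC into two fragments. The depositor notes that MtrC starts at amino acid 75 and considers this not a concern. The stated insert size equals the stated backbone size, and neither fits the roughly 5.1 kb span of the annotated cluster. The plasmid serves to boost Mtr pathway expression in Shewanella.
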