Addgene plasmid #174618: pETSXM2-pLacI-mtrCAB
Purpose: Bacterial expression of gene cluster mtrCAB from Shewanella oneidensis MR-1.
Depositing lab: I-Son Ng. Depositing organization: National Cheng Kung University. Publication: Turn on the Mtr pathway genes under pLacI promoter in Shewanella oneidensis MR-1. I-Son Ng , Yanlan Guo, Yunli Zhou, Jhe-Wei Wu, Shih-I Tan & Ying-Chen Yi. Bioresour. Bioprocess. 5, 35 (2018) 10.1186/s40643-018-0221-9.
Backbone
  Vector backbone: pET-28a
  Backbone size w/o insert (bp): 3903
  Total vector size (bp): 9060
  Modifications to backbone: With pLacI for constitutive expression and RepB replication origin for Shewanella species.
  Vector type: Bacterial Expression, Synthetic Biology
Growth in bacteria
  Bacterial resistance: Kanamycin, 50 μg/mL
  Growth temperature: 37°C
  Growth strain: DH5alpha
  Copy number: High Copy
Gene/Insert
  Gene/Insert name: mtrCAB
  Species: Synthetic; Shewanella oneidensis MR-1
  Insert size (bp): 3903
  Promoter: pLacI
  Cloning method: Restriction Enzyme; 5′ cloning site SacI (unknown if destroyed); 3′ cloning site NdeI (unknown if destroyed)
  Sequencing primers: 5′ AAGAGCTCATGATGAACGCAAAAAAATCAAAAATCGCACTGCTGC; 3′ tacatatgttagagcttgtagctcatactcagcattagc
Terms and licenses: Academic/Nonprofit Terms; Industry Terms: Not Available to Industry
Depositor comments: Please note MtrC starts at amino acid 75. Depositor confirms this is not a concern.
How to cite: pETSXM2-pLacI-mtrCAB was a gift from I-Son Ng (Addgene plasmid # 174618 ; http://n2t.net/addgene:174618 ; RRID:Addgene_174618)
